Addgene plasmid #145493: pGBW-m4046445
Purpose: Yeast Expression plasmid for SARS-CoV-2 nsp9
Depositing lab: Ginkgo Bioworks & Benjie Chen. Depositing organization: Ginkgo Bioworks.
Backbone
  Vector backbone: AmpR; 2u URA3
  Backbone size w/o insert (bp): 4078
  Vector type: Yeast Expression
  Selectable markers: URA3
Growth in bacteria
  Bacterial resistance: Ampicillin, 100 μg/mL
  Growth temperature: 37°C
  Growth strain: DH5alpha
  Copy number: High Copy
Gene/Insert
  Gene/Insert name: SARS-CoV-2 nsp9
  Species: S. cerevisiae (budding yeast); Severe acute respiratory syndrome coronavirus 2
  Insert size (bp): 338
  Mutation: Saccharomyces cerevisiae recode 1
  Entrez Gene: ORF1ab (a.k.a. GU280_gp01)
  Promoter: pGAL1
  Tag / fusion protein: Cleavable thrombin;6xHIS (C terminal on backbone)
  Cloning method: Unknown
Resource information
  A portion of this plasmid was derived from a plasmid made by: GinkgoBioworks
Depositor comments: NCBI Reference Sequence: YP_009725305.1Created by gene synthesis with Not1 site.
How to cite: pGBW-m4046445 was a gift from Ginkgo Bioworks & Benjie Chen (Addgene plasmid # 145493 ; http://n2t.net/addgene:145493 ; RRID:Addgene_145493)
