[The description below was written by a language model from this plasmid's Addgene catalogue record and pLannotate feature annotations shown in this document.]
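Description:
pGBW-m4046445 is an E. coli–yeast shuttle plasmid for galactose-inducible expression of SARS-CoV-2 nsp9 in Saccharomyces cerevisiae. In bacteria it is maintained through a ColE1/pUC-type origin and selected with ampicillin via a β-lactamase gene that, according to the feature table, is driven by a cat promoter. The catalogue lists it as high copy, although the annotation also detects a rop coding sequence next to AmpR, an element normally associated with reduced copy number. In yeast, the 2μ origin supports episomal multicopy replication. URA3, with its own promoter, complements uracil auxotrophy and can be counterselected with 5-FOA. Short phage T3 and T7 early terminators and a tonB terminator flank the bacterial modules, presumably insulating them from read-through transcription.

The payload is a synthesized nsp9 open reading frame of about 338 bp, derived from the ORF1ab polyprotein and recoded for S. cerevisiae codon usage. The depositor notes that a NotI site was used in the synthesis design. It sits between the GAL1 promoter, which is regulated by Gal4 and induced by galactose, and a CYC1 terminator fragment. The annotation tool did not call the insert itself, but the unannotated gap between promoter and terminator is consistent with its position. The backbone supplies a C-terminal thrombin cleavage site followed by a 6xHis tag, allowing metal-affinity purification and subsequent tag removal. The sequenced record is 5,145 nt, somewhat larger than the sum of the listed backbone and insert sizes. The plasmid is suited to producing tagged nsp9, a coronavirus replicase subunit, in yeast for purification or functional study.
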