Features (pLannotate 1.2.2; 12 found; start..end, strand, type, name):
     25..466     +  promoter       GAL1 promoter: S. cerevisiae GAL1; inducible promoter, regulated by Gal4
    884..1056    +  terminator     CYC1 terminator (fragment): S. cerevisiae CYC1; transcription terminator for CYC1
   1092..1268    +  promoter       URA3 promoter (fragment): S. cerevisiae URA3
   1269..2072    +  CDS            URA3: orotidine-5'-phosphate decarboxylase, required for uracil biosynthesis; S. cerevisiae URA3; yeast auxotrophic marker, counterselectable with 5-fluoroorotic acid (5-FOA)
   2155..3137    -  rep_origin     2μ ori: yeast 2μ plasmid origin of replication
   3215..3244    +  terminator     T3Te terminator: phage T3 early transcription terminator
   3266..3853    +  rep_origin     ori: high-copy-number ColE1/pMB1/pBR322/pUC origin of replication
   3865..3892    -  terminator     T7Te terminator: phage T7 early transcription terminator
   3916..4107    -  CDS            rop: Rop protein, which maintains plasmids at low copy number; rop
   4108..4968    -  CDS            AmpR: β-lactamase; bla; confers resistance to ampicillin, carbenicillin, and related antibiotics
   4969..5071    -  promoter       cat promoter: promoter of the E. coli cat gene encoding chloramphenicol acetyltransferase
   5072..5103    -  terminator     tonB terminator: bidirectional E. coli tonB-P14 transcription terminator
>Addgene plasmid #145493 | pGBW-m4046445 | addgene full sequence | sequence record 298959 | Addgene NGS Result
GCGGCCGCTTGCTATATTGAAGTACGGATTAGAAGCCGCCGAGCGGGCGACAGCCCTCCGACGGAAGACT
CTCCTCCGTGCGTCCTCGTCTTCACCGGTCGCGTTCCTGAAACGCAGATGTGCCTCGCGCCGCACTGCTC
CGAACAATAAAGATTCTACAATACTAGCTTTTATGGTTATGAAGAGGAAAAATTGGCAGTAACCTGGCCC
CACAAACCTTCAAATTAACGAATCAAATTAACAACCATAGGATGATAATGCGATTAGTTTTTTAGCCTTA
TTTCTGGGGTAATTAATCAGCGAAGCGATGATTTTTGATCTATTAACAGATATATAAATGGAAAAGCTGC
ATAACCACTTTAACTAATACTTTCAACATTTTCAGTTTGTATTACTTCTTATTCAAATGTCATAAAAGTA
TCAACAAAAAATTGTTAATATACCTCTATACTTTAACGTCAAGGAGAAAAAACTATAATGAACAATGAGC
TTTCTCCTGTTGCTTTACGGCAGATGTCCTGCGCAGCTGGAACAACGCAAACTGCCTGTACTGACGATAA
CGCTCTAGCTTACTATAACACCACTAAAGGTGGTAGATTCGTCTTGGCCTTGTTGTCAGACCTGCAAGAT
TTGAAGTGGGCGAGATTTCCAAAGAGCGATGGCACTGGTACCATATACACCGAATTAGAACCACCCTGTC
GTTTCGTGACCGACACTCCAAAAGGTCCGAAGGTTAAGTATTTGTACTTTATTAAGGGTTTAAATAACTT
GAATCGAGGTATGGTTCTGGGGTCTTTGGCTGCTACAGTCAGACTCCAACTCGTGCCGAGAGGTTCTCAC
CATCATCACCATCATTAAACAGGCCCCTTTTCCTTTGTCGATATCATGTAATTAGTTATGTCACGCTTAC
ATTCACGCCCTCCTCCCACATCCGCTCTAACCGAAAAGGAAGGAGTTAGACAACCTGAAGTCTAGGTCCC
TATTTATTTTTTTTAATAGTTATGTTAGTATTAAGAACGTTATTTATATTTCAAATTTTTCTTTTTTTTC
TGTACAAAGCGGCCGCCGAACCACTAGTGCACTGCAGTACACGGTTTCCTTGAAATTTTTTTGATTCGGT
AATCTCCGAACAGAAGGAAGAACGAAGGAAGGAGCACAGACTTAGATTGGTATATATACGCATATGTAGT
GTTGAAGAAACATGAAATTGCCCAGTATTCTTAACCCAACTGCACAGAACAAAAACGTGCAGGAAACGAA
GATAAATCATGTCGAAAGCTACATATAAGGAACGTGCTGCTACTCATCCTAGTCCTGTTGCTGCCAAGCT
ATTTAATATCATGCACGAAAAGCAAACAAACTTGTGTGCTTCATTGGATGTTCGTACCACCAAGGAATTA
CTGGAGTTAGTTGAAGCATTAGGTCCCAAAATTTGTTTACTAAAAACACATGTGGATATCTTGACTGATT
TTTCCATGGAGGGCACAGTTAAGCCGCTAAAGGCATTATCCGCCAAGTACAATTTTTTACTCTTCGAGGA
CAGAAAATTTGCTGACATTGGTAATACAGTCAAATTGCAGTACTCTGCGGGTGTATACAGAATAGCAGAA
TGGGCAGACATTACGAATGCACACGGTGTGGTGGGCCCAGGTATTGTTAGCGGTTTGAAGCAGGCGGCAG
AAGAAGTAACAAAGGAACCTAGAGGCCTTTTGATGTTAGCAGAATTGTCATGCAAGGGCTCCCTATCTAC
TGGAGAATATACTAAGGGTACTGTTGACATTGCGAAGAGCGACAAAGATTTTGTTATCGGCTTTATTGCT
CAAAGAGACATGGGTGGAAGAGATGAAGGTTACGATTGGTTGATTATGACACCCGGTGTGGGTTTAGATG
ACAAGGGAGATGCATTGGGTCAACAGTATAGAACCGTGGATGATGTGGTTTCTACAGGATCTGACATTAT
TATTGTTGGAAGAGGACTATTTGCAAAGGGAAGGGATGCTAAGGTAGAGGGTGAACGTTACAGAAAAGCA
GGCTGGGAAGCATATTTGAGAAGATGCGGCCAGCAAAACTAAAAAACTGTATTATAAGTAAATGCATGTA
TACTAAACTCACAAATTAGAGCTTCAATTTAATTATATCAGTTATTACCCGAGTAACGAAGCATCTGTGC
TTCATTTTGTAGAACAAAAATGCAACGCGAGAGCGCTAATTTTTCAAACAAAGAATCTGAGCTGCATTTT
TACAGAACAGAAATGCAACGCGAAAGCGCTATTTTACCAACGAAGAATCTGTGCTTCATTTTTGTAAAAC
AAAAATGCAACGCGAGAGCGCTAATTTTTCAAACAAAGAATCTGAGCTGCATTTTTACAGAACAGAAATG
CAACGCGAGAGCGCTATTTTACCAACAAAGAATCTATACTTCTTTTTTGTTCTACAAAAATGCATCCCGA
GAGCGCTATTTTTCTAACAAAGCATCTTAGATTACTTTTTTTCTCCTTTGTGCGCTCTATAATGCAGTCT
CTTGATAACTTTTTGCACTGTAGGTCCGTTAAGGTTAGAAGAAGGCTACTTTGGTGTCTATTTTCTCTTC
CATAAAAAAAGCCTGACTCCACTTCCCGCGTTTACTGATTACTAGCGAAGCTGCGGGTGCATTTTTTCAA
GATAAAGGCATCCCCGATTATATTCTATACCGATGTGGATTGCGCATACTTTGTGAACAGAAAGTGATAG
CGTTGATGATTCTTCATTGGTCAGAAAATTATGAACGGTTTCTTCTATTTTGTCTCTATATACTACGTAT
AGGAAATGTTTACATTTTCGTATTGTTTTCGATTCACTCTATGAATAGTTCTTACTACAATTTTTTTGTC
TAAAGAGTAATACTAGAGATAAACATAAAAAATGTAGAGGTCGAGTTTAGATGCAAGTTCAAGGAGCGAA
AGGTGGATGGGTAGGTTATATAGGGATATAGCACAGAGATATATAGCAAAGAGATACTTTTGAGCAATGT
TTGTGGAAGCGGTATTCGCAATATTTTAGTAGCTCGTTACAGTCCGGTGCGTTTTTGGTTTTTTGAAAGT
GCGTCATCAGAGCGCTTTTGGTTTTCAAAAGCGCTCTGAAGTTCCTATACTTTCTAGCTAGAGAATAGGA
ACTTCCCGAGCGGCCGCGTGTTACAAGCTTGACTCCAGCGTAACTGGACTGCAATCAACTCACTGGCTCA
CCTTCACGGGTGGGCCTTTCTTCGGTAGAAAATCAAAGGATCTTCTTGAGATCCTTTTTTTCTGCGCGTA
ATCTGCTGCTTGCAAACAAAAAAACCACCGCTACCAGCGGTGGTTTGTTTGCCGGATCAAGAGCTACCAA
CTCTTTTTCCGAGGTAACTGGCTTCAGCAGAGCGCAGATACCAAATACTGTTCTTCTAGTGTAGCCGTAG
TTAGGCCACCACTTCAAGAACTCTGTAGCACCGCCTACATACCTCGCTCTGCTAATCCTGTTACCAGTGG
CTGCTGCCAGTGGCGATAAGTCGTGTCTTACCGGGTTGGACTCAAGACGATAGTTACCGGATAAGGCGCA
GCGGTCGGGCTGAACGGGGGGTTCGTGCACACAGCCCAGCTTGGAGCGAACGACCTACACCGAACTGAGA
TACCTACAGCGTGAGCTATGAGAAAGCGCCACGCTTCCCGAAGGGAGAAAGGCGGACAGGTATCCGGTAA
GCGGCAGGGTCGGAACAGGAGAGCGCACGAGGGAGCTTCCAGGGGTAAACGCCTGGTATCTTTATAGTCC
TGTCGGGTTTCGCCACCTCTGACTTGAGCATCGATTTTTGTGATGCTCGTCAGGGGGGCGGAGCCTATGG
AAAAACGCCAGCAACGCAGAAAGGCCCACCCGAAGGTGAGCCAGGTGATTACATTTGGGCCCTCATCAGA
GGTTTTCACCGTCATCACCGAAACGCGCGAGGCAGCTGCGGTAAAGCTCATCAGCGTGGTCGTGAAGCGA
TTCACAGATGTCTGCCTGTTCATCCGCGTCCAGCTCGTTGAGTTTCTCCAGAAGCGTTAATGTCTGGCTT
CTGATAAAGCGGGCCATGTTAAGGGCGGTTTTTTCCTGTTTGGTCACTTACCAATGCTTAATCAGTGAGG
CACCTATCTCAGCGATCTGTCTATTTCGTTCATCCATAGTTGCCTGACTCCCCGTCGTGTAGATAACTAC
GATGCGGGAGGGCTTACCATCTGGCCCCAGTGCTGCAATGATACCGCGAGACCCACGCTCACCGGCTCCA
GATTTATCAGCAATAAACCAGCCAGCCGGGAGGGCCGAGCGCAGAAGTGATCCTGCAACTTTATCCGCCT
CCATCCAGTCTATTAATTGTTGCCGGGAAGCTAGAGTAAGTAGTTCGCCAGTTAATAGTTTGCGCAACGT
TGTTGCCATTGCTACAGGCATCGTGGTGTCACGCTCGTCGTTTGGTATGGCTTCATTCAGCTCCGGTTCC
CAACGATCAAGGCGAGTTACATGATCCCCCATGTTGTGCAAAAAAGCGGTTAGCTCCTTCGGTCCTCCGA
TCGTTGCCAGAAGTAAGTTGGCCGCAGTGTTATCACTCATGGTTATGGCAGCACTGCATAATTCTCTTAC
TGTCATGCCATCCGTGAGATGCTTTTCTGTGACTGGTGAGTACTCAACCAAGTCATTCTGAGAATAGTGT
ATGCGGCGACCGAGTTGCTCTTGCCCGGCGTCAATACGGGATAATACCGCGCCACATAGCAGAACTTTAA
AAGTGCTCATCATTGGAAAACGTTCTTCGGGGCGTAAACTCTCAAGGATCTTACCGCTGTTGAGATCCAG
TTCGATGTAACCCACTCGTGCACCCAACTGATCTTCAGCATCTTTTACTTTCACCAGCGTTTCTGGGTGA
GCAAAAACAGGAAGGCAAAATGCCGCAAAAAAGGGAATAAGGGCGACACGGAAATGTTGAATACTCATTT
TAGCTTCCTTAGCTCCTGAAAATCTCGATAACTCAAAAAATACGCCCGGTAGTGATCTTATTTCATTATG
GTGAAAGTTGGAACCTCTTACGTGCCGATCAAGTCAAAAGCCTCCGGTCGGAGGCTTTTGACTTTCTGCT
ATGGAGGTCAGGTATGATTTAAATGGTCAGTTAGA
